>Addgene plasmid #89454 | pTetON-DeAct-GS1 | addgene full sequence | sequence record 176821 | Addgene NGS Result
CTCGAGTTTACTCCCTATCAGTGATAGAGAACGTATGAAGAGTTTACTCCCTATCAGTGATAGAGAACGT
ATGCAGACTTTACTCCCTATCAGTGATAGAGAACGTATAAGGAGTTTACTCCCTATCAGTGATAGAGAAC
GTATGACCAGTTTACTCCCTATCAGTGATAGAGAACGTATCTACAGTTTACTCCCTATCAGTGATAGAGA
ACGTATATCCAGTTTACTCCCTATCAGTGATAGAGAACGTATAAGCTTTAGGCGTGTACGGTGGGCGCCT
ATAAAAGCAGAGCTCGTTTAGTGAACCGTCAGATCGCCTGGAGCAATTCCACAACACTTTTGTCTTATAC
CAACTTTCCGTACCACTTCCTACCCTCGTAAAGTCGAGCCACCATGGTGAGCAAGGGCGAGGAGCTGTTC
ACCGGGGTGGTGCCCATCCTGGTCGAGCTGGACGGCGACGTAAACGGCCACAAGTTCAGCGTGTCCGGCG
AGGGCGAGGGCGATGCCACCTACGGCAAGCTGACCCTGAAGTTCATCTGCACCACCGGCAAGCTGCCCGT
GCCCTGGCCCACCCTCGTGACCACCCTGACCTACGGCGTGCAGTGCTTCAGCCGCTACCCCGACCACATG
AAGCAGCACGACTTCTTCAAGTCCGCCATGCCCGAAGGCTACGTCCAGGAGCGCACCATCTTCTTCAAGG
ACGACGGCAACTACAAGACCCGCGCCGAGGTGAAGTTCGAGGGCGACACCCTGGTGAACCGCATCGAGCT
GAAGGGCATCGACTTCAAGGAGGACGGCAACATCCTGGGGCACAAGCTGGAGTACAACTACAACAGCCAC
AACGTCTATATCATGGCCGACAAGCAGAAGAACGGCATCAAGGTGAACTTCAAGATCCGCCACAACATCG
AGGACGGCAGCGTGCAGCTCGCCGACCACTACCAGCAGAACACCCCCATCGGCGACGGCCCCGTGCTGCT
GCCCGACAACCACTACCTGAGCACCCAGTCCGCCCTGAGCAAAGACCCCAACGAGAAGCGCGATCACATG
GTCCTGCTGGAGTTCGTGACCGCCGCCGGGATCACTCTCGGCATGGACGAGCTGTACAAGTCCGGACTCA
GATCTCGAGCTCAAGCTTCGAATTCTATGGTGGTGGAACACCCCGAGTTCCTCAAGGCAGGGAAGGAGCC
TGGCCTGCAGATCTGGCGTGTGGAGAAGTTCGATCTGGTGCCCGTGCCCACCAACCTTTATGGAGACTTC
TTCACGGGCGACGCCTACGTCATCCTGAAGACAGTGCAGCTGAGGAACGGAAATCTGCAGTATGACCTCC
ACTACTGGCTGGGCAATGAGTGCAGCCAGGATGAGAGCGGGGCGGCCGCCATCTTTACCGTGCAGCTGGA
TGACTACCTGAACGGCCGGGCCGTGCAGCACCGTGAGGTCCAGGGCTTCGAGTCGGCCACCTTCCTAGGC
TACTTCAAGTCTGGCCTGAAGTACAAGAAAGGAGGTGTGGCATCAGGATTCTGATAAGATCCAATGTAAC
TGTATTCAGCGATGACGAAATTCTTAGCTATTGTAATACTCTAGAGGATCTTTGTGAAGGAACCTTACTT
CTGTGGTGTGACATAATTGGACAAACTACCTACAGAGATTTAAAGCTCTAAGGTAAATATAAAATTTTTA
AGTGTATAATGTGTTAAACTACTGATTCTAATTGTTTGTGTATTTTAGATTCCAACCTATGGAACTGATG
AATGGGAGCAGTGGTGGAATGCCTTTAATGAGGAAAACCTGTTTTGCTCAGAAGAAATGCCATCTAGTGA
TGATGAGGCTACTGCTGACTCTCAACATTCTACTCCTCCAAAAAAGAAGAGAAAGGTAGAAGACCCCAAG
GACTTTCCTTCAGAATTGCTAAGTTTTTTGAGTCATGCTGTGTTTAGTAATAGAACTCTTGCTTGCTTTG
CTATTTACACCACAAAGGAAAAAGCTGCACTGCTATACAAGAAAATTATGGAAAAATATTCTGTAACCTT
TATAAGTAGGCATAACAGTTATAATCATAACATACTGTTTTTTCTTACTCCACACAGGCATAGAGTGTCT
GCTATTAATAACTATGCTCAAAAATTGTGTACCTTTAGCTTTTTAATTTGTAAAGGGGTTAATAAGGAAT
ATTTGATGTATAGTGCCTTGACTAGAGATCATAATCAGCCATACCACATTTGTAGAGGTTTTACTTGCTT
TAAAAAACCTCCCACACCTCCCCCTGAACCTGAAACATAAAATGAATGCAATTGTTGTTGTTAACTTGTT
TATTGCAGCTTATAATGGTTACAAATAAAGCAATAGCATCACAAATTTCACAAATAAAGCATTTTTTTCA
CTGCATTCTAGTTGTGGTTTGTCCAAACTCATCAATGTATCTTATCATGTCTGCGGCTCTAGAGCTGCAT
TAATGAATCGGCCAACGCGCGGGGAGAGGCGGTTTGCGTATTGGGCGCTCTTCCGCTTCCTCGCTCACTG
ACTCGCTGCGCTCGGTCGTTCGGCTGCGGCGAGCGGTATCAGCTCACTCAAAGGCGGTAATACGGTTATC
CACAGAATCAGGGGATAACGCAGGAAAGAACATGTGAGCAAAAGGCCAGCAAAAGGCCAGGAACCGTAAA
AAGGCCGCGTTGCTGGCGTTTTTCCATAGGCTCCGCCCCCCTGACGAGCATCACAAAAATCGACGCTCAA
GTCAGAGGTGGCGAAACCCGACAGGACTATAAAGATACCAGGCGTTTCCCCCTGGAAGCTCCCTCGTGCG
CTCTCCTGTTCCGACCCTGCCGCTTACCGGATACCTGTCCGCCTTTCTCCCTTCGGGAAGCGTGGCGCTT
TCTCATAGCTCACGCTGTAGGTATCTCAGTTCGGTGTAGGTCGTTCGCTCCAAGCTGGGCTGTGTGCACG
AACCCCCCGTTCAGCCCGACCGCTGCGCCTTATCCGGTAACTATCGTCTTGAGTCCAACCCGGTAAGACA
CGACTTATCGCCACTGGCAGCAGCCACTGGTAACAGGATTAGCAGAGCGAGGTATGTAGGCGGTGCTACA
GAGTTCTTGAAGTGGTGGCCTAACTACGGCTACACTAGAAGAACAGTATTTGGTATCTGCGCTCTGCTGA
AGCCAGTTACCTTCGGAAAAAGAGTTGGTAGCTCTTGATCCGGCAAACAAACCACCGCTGGTAGCGGTGG
TTTTTTTGTTTGCAAGCAGCAGATTACGCGCAGAAAAAAAGGATCTCAAGAAGATCCTTTGATCTTTTCT
ACGGGGTCTGACGCTCAGTGGAACGAAAACTCACGTTAAGGGATTTTGGTCATGAGATTATCAAAAAGGA
TCTTCACCTAGATCCTTTTAAATTAAAAATGAAGTTTTAAATCAATCTAAAGTATATATGAGTAAACTTG
GTCTGACAGTTACCAATGCTTAATCAGTGAGGCACCTATCTCAGCGATCTGTCTATTTCGTTCATCCATA
GTTGCCTGACTCCCCGTCGTGTAGATAACTACGATACGGGAGGGCTTACCATCTGGCCCCAGTGCTGCAA
TGATACCGCGAGACCCACGCTCACCGGCTCCAGATTTATCAGCAATAAACCAGCCAGCCGGAAGGGCCGA
GCGCAGAAGTGGTCCTGCAACTTTATCCGCCTCCATCCAGTCTATTAATTGTTGCCGGGAAGCTAGAGTA
AGTAGTTCGCCAGTTAATAGTTTGCGCAACGTTGTTGCCATTGCTACAGGCATCGTGGTGTCACGCTCGT
CGTTTGGTATGGCTTCATTCAGCTCCGGTTCCCAACGATCAAGGCGAGTTACATGATCCCCCATGTTGTG
CAAAAAAGCGGTTAGCTCCTTCGGTCCTCCGATCGTTGTCAGAAGTAAGTTGGCCGCAGTGTTATCACTC
ATGGTTATGGCAGCACTGCATAATTCTCTTACTGTCATGCCATCCGTAAGATGCTTTTCTGTGACTGGTG
AGTACTCAACCAAGTCATTCTGAGAATAGTGTATGCGGCGACCGAGTTGCTCTTGCCCGGCGTCAATACG
GGATAATACCGCGCCACATAGCAGAACTTTAAAAGTGCTCATCATTGGAAAACGTTCTTCGGGGCGAAAA
CTCTCAAGGATCTTACCGCTGTTGAGATCCAGTTCGATGTAACCCACTCGTGCACCCAACTGATCTTCAG
CATCTTTTACTTTCACCAGCGTTTCTGGGTGAGCAAAAACAGGAAGGCAAAATGCCGCAAAAAAGGGAAT
AAGGGCGACACGGAAATGTTGAATACTCATACTCTTCCTTTTTCAATATTATTGAAGCATTTATCAGGGT
TATTGTCTCATGAGCGGATACATATTTGAATGTATTTAGAAAAATAAACAAATAGGGGTTCCGCGCACAT
TTCCCCGAAAAGTGCCACCTGACGTCTAAGAAACCATTATTATCATGACATTAACCTATAAAAATAGGCG
TATCACGAGGCCCTTTCGTCTTCAAGAATTC
Features (pLannotate 1.2.2; 12 found; start..end, strand, type, name):
      4..382     +  promoter       TRE3G promoter: 3rd-generation Tet-responsive promoter that can be activated by binding of Tet-On® 3G
    394..1110    +  CDS            EGFP: EGFP is a basic (constitutively fluorescent) green fluorescent protein published in 1996, derived from Aequorea victoria. It is reported to be a rapidly-maturing weak dimer with moderate acid sensitivity.
   1123..1521    +  CDS            Gsn (fragment): GELS_MOUSE - Also known as Gsb. Experimental evidence at protein level: Swiss-Prot protein existence level 1. Calcium-regulated, actin-modulating protein that binds to the plus (or barbed) ends of actin monomers or filaments, preventing monomer exchange (end-blocking or capping). It can promote the assembly of monomers into filaments (nucleation) as well as sever filaments already formed. Plays a role in ciliogenesis. From Mus musculus (Mouse).
   1587..1661    +  CDS            small t antigen (fragment): SV40 (simian virus 40) small t antigen
   1663..1728    +  intron         small t intron: SV40 (simian virus 40) small t antigen intron
   1858..1878    +  CDS            SV40 NLS: nuclear localization signal of SV40 (simian virus 40) large T antigen
   2197..2280    +  CDS            large T antigen (fragment): large T antigen from SV40 (simian virus 40)
   2303..2424    +  polyA_signal   SV40 poly(A) signal: SV40 polyadenylation signal
   2443..2498    -  CDS            lacI (fragment): lac repressor; lacI; The lac repressor binds to the lac operator to inhibit transcription in E. coli. This inhibition can be relieved by adding lactose or isopropyl-β-D-thiogalactopyranoside (IPTG).
   2681..3269    -  rep_origin     ori: high-copy-number ColE1/pMB1/pBR322/pUC origin of replication
   3440..4300    -  CDS            AmpR: β-lactamase; bla; confers resistance to ampicillin, carbenicillin, and related antibiotics
   4301..4405    -  promoter       AmpR promoter: bla
