[The description below was written by a language model from this plasmid's Addgene catalogue record and pLannotate feature annotations shown in this document.]
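Description:
pTetON-DeAct-GS1 is a 4.5 kb mammalian expression plasmid built on the Clontech pTRE3G-luciferase backbone, in which the luciferase reporter was removed and replaced with an EGFP-GS1 fusion. It is propagated in E. coli as a high-copy plasmid through a ColE1/pUC-type origin and is selected with ampicillin via the β-lactamase gene and its own bla promoter. The record lists no mammalian selection marker.

The payload is DeAct-GS1, gelsolin segment 1, a truncation spanning amino acids 53–176 of human cytoplasmic gelsolin (GSN), fused at its N terminus to EGFP so that expressing cells can be identified by green fluorescence. The automated annotation labels this segment as a mouse Gsn fragment, which probably reflects a closest-homologue database match, since the catalogue entry gives the species as human. Gelsolin is an actin-binding protein that caps barbed ends and severs filaments, and the associated work presents DeActs as genetically encoded tools for perturbing the actin cytoskeleton in single cells.

Transcription is driven by the TRE3G promoter, a third-generation Tet-responsive element that is active only when bound by the Tet-On 3G transactivator in the presence of doxycycline. That transactivator is not encoded here and must be supplied separately. Downstream of the fusion lies an SV40-derived 3′ region containing the small t intron and the SV40 polyadenylation signal. The small t, large T and NLS fragments annotated there are remnants of this SV40 segment rather than expressed products. The construct is intended for inducible, temporally controlled expression of the actin-disrupting fusion in mammalian cells.
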