Addgene plasmid #89454: pTetON-DeAct-GS1
Purpose: Tet/Dox-inducible expression of EGFP-GS1 (Human Gelsolin 53-176) in mammalian cells
Depositing lab: Brad Zuchero. Depositing organization: Stanford University. Publication: DeActs: genetically encoded tools for perturbing the actin cytoskeleton in single cells. Harterink M, da Silva ME, Will L, Turan J, Ibrahim A, Lang AE, van Battum EY, Pasterkamp RJ, Kapitein LC, Kudryashov D, Barres BA, Hoogenraad CC, Zuchero JB. Nat Methods. 2017 Apr 10. doi: 10.1038/nmeth.4257. PubMed 28394337.
Backbone
  Vector backbone: pTRE3G-luciferase
  Backbone manufacturer: Clontech
  Backbone size w/o insert (bp): 3383
  Total vector size (bp): 4511
  Modifications to backbone: Removed luciferase, replaced with EGFP-GS1
  Vector type: Mammalian Expression
Growth in bacteria
  Bacterial resistance: Ampicillin, 100 μg/mL
  Growth temperature: 37°C
  Growth strain: DH5alpha
  Copy number: High Copy
Gene/Insert
  Gene/Insert name: DeAct-GS1 (alt name: Gelsolin segment 1)
  Species: H. sapiens (human)
  Insert size (bp): 372
  Mutation: Truncation spanning cytoplasmic Gsn amino acids 53-176
  GenBank ID: NM_000177.4
  Entrez Gene: GSN (a.k.a. ADF, AGEL)
  Promoter: TRE3G
  Tag / fusion protein: EGFP (N terminal on insert)
  Cloning method: Ligation Independent Cloning
  Sequencing primers: 5′ gcagagctcgtttagtgaa; 3′ CATCAGTTCCATAGGTTG
Terms and licenses: Academic/Nonprofit Terms; Industry Terms: Not Available to Industry
Depositor comments: Uses Clontech 3rd generation Tet-responsive promoter; also requires Tet-On 3G transactivator protein
How to cite: pTetON-DeAct-GS1 was a gift from Brad Zuchero (Addgene plasmid # 89454 ; http://n2t.net/addgene:89454 ; RRID:Addgene_89454)
