>Addgene plasmid #89454 | pTetON-DeAct-GS1 | depositor partial sequence | sequence record 173299 | GS1 region
GTGGTGGAACACCCCGAGTTCCTCAAGGCAGGGAAGGAGCCTGGCCTGCAGATCTGGCGTGTGGAGAAGT
TCGATCTGGTGCCCGTGCCCACCAACCTTTATGGAGACTTCTTCACGGGCGACGCCTACGTCATCCTGAA
GACAGTGCAGCTGAGGAACGGAAATCTGCAGTATGACCTCCACTACTGGCTGGGCAATGAGTGCAGCCAG
GATGAGAGCGGGGCGGCCGCCATCTTTACCGTGCAGCTGGATGACTACCTGAACGGCCGGGCCGTGCAGC
ACCGTGAGGTCCAGGGCTTCGAGTCGGCCACCTTCCTAGGCTACTTCAAGTCTGGCCTGAAGTACAAGAA
AGGAGGTGTGGCATCAGGATTC
